Addgene plasmid #51929: pcDNA1-GATA6
Purpose: mammalian expression of mouse GATA6
Depositing lab: Jeffery Molkentin. Depositing organization: Cincinnati Children's Hospital Medical Center. Publication: The transcription factors GATA4 and GATA6 regulate cardiomyocyte hypertrophy in vitro and in vivo. Liang Q, De Windt LJ, Witt SA, Kimball TR, Markham BE, Molkentin JD. J Biol Chem. 2001 Aug 10;276(32):30245-53. Epub 2001 May 16. 10.1074/jbc.M102174200 PubMed 11356841.
Backbone
  Vector backbone: pcDNA1
  Backbone manufacturer: Invitrogen
  Backbone size w/o insert (bp): 4000
  Total vector size (bp): 6400
  Vector type: Mammalian Expression
Growth in bacteria
  Bacterial resistance: Ampicillin, 100 μg/mL
  Growth temperature: 37°C
  Growth strain: DH5alpha
  Copy number: Unknown
Gene/Insert
  Gene/Insert name: GATA6 (alt name: GATA binding protein 6)
  Species: M. musculus (mouse)
  Entrez Gene: Gata6 (a.k.a. AA410133, GATA-6)
  Promoter: CMV
  Cloning method: Restriction Enzyme; 5′ cloning site SalI (destroyed during cloning); 3′ cloning site XbaI (not destroyed)
  Sequencing primers: 5′ CMV-F; 3′ SP6
Terms and licenses: Academic/Nonprofit Terms; Industry Terms: Not Available to Industry
Depositor comments: SalI site is 120bp 5' of ATG and XbaI site comes from bluescript.
How to cite: pcDNA1-GATA6 was a gift from Jeffery Molkentin (Addgene plasmid # 51929 ; http://n2t.net/addgene:51929 ; RRID:Addgene_51929)
