[The description below was written by a language model from this plasmid's Addgene catalogue record.]
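Description:
pcDNA1-GATA6 is a mammalian expression plasmid built on the Invitrogen pcDNA1 backbone (about 4 kb) and carrying the mouse Gata6 cDNA, for a recorded total size of roughly 6.4 kb. It is propagated in standard E. coli cloning strains, and the record lists ampicillin as the bacterial selection. The record gives no copy number, names no origin of replication and lists no mammalian selectable marker. No feature table accompanies the entry, so other backbone elements cannot be confirmed from it.

The insert encodes GATA binding protein 6, a zinc-finger transcription factor of the GATA family, placed under the CMV promoter, a strong constitutive viral promoter that drives high-level expression in many transfected mammalian cell types. The cDNA was introduced by restriction cloning. The 5′ junction used a SalI site that was destroyed in the process, and the 3′ junction is an intact XbaI site. According to the depositor's comments, the original SalI site lay about 120 bp upstream of the start codon, so the insert includes a short stretch of 5′ untranslated sequence. The XbaI site was carried over from a Bluescript vector, indicating the fragment was subcloned from such an intermediate. The sequencing primers listed are a CMV forward primer and an SP6 primer, which suggests that an SP6 promoter sequence lies downstream of the insert. No epitope tags, fusions or reporters are recorded.

The stated purpose is mammalian expression of mouse GATA6. The associated publication concerns the regulation of cardiomyocyte hypertrophy by GATA4 and GATA6, consistent with use of the plasmid for overexpressing GATA6 in cell-based studies of GATA-dependent transcription.
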