>Addgene plasmid #51929 | pcDNA1-GATA6 | addgene partial sequence | sequence record 86129 | Sp6 5'-ATTTAGGTGACACTATAG-3'
ATTCGGCACGAGACAGAAGTGGGCTGTGAGTGTAAGAAGCATATGTCTAAAGTTAACTTTTTTTTAAATT
ATTTTAAGTACCATTAAGTTAAAATGTTTACATTCATTATAAAAATGCTGTTAAATCTTATGCAAATGAT
TTAACACTGATTGCTGCAACGCAAATTGCACTTAAAAAAATTATTGTGTACATGGAAGAAAAATATCTTG
TTTGCTACCCTGTTTACAAATTCCAAGTGACCTCAGATCAGCCACGTTACGATGAACGTTGAGATAAGTC
AGTCAGTGTCTGTCATGATGCAATCTTGCAAATTAATATTCTTGTTGAGACCCCAGGAATGCACTCCGCC
TCCAGGATAGACCAAATGGCTCCCAGTGCTCCTCTCCACGAACGCTTGTGAAATGTGCACGGTGGTCGGG
GATGAATGGGTTCTGGGATAACCGAGGTTGATCACAAGAAGCACATGATTTGGAGCAGTACACAAACATT
TTCTCTTAAATCTCTCAATCTTCCTTAGCAGACAAGGCCCCGGTCATTGTCACAGTTTCTCCCACTGGTA
TGGGGCAGAGTCAGAGGCAGGAAGCAGCCCAGGCTGGCAGGAGCAGGCCACATGCCCACGGTGCTGGCCC
TTCCTGCAAAAGCCCATCTCTTCTTACTTCAGTAAGCTTCTTGAGAAATATATCTCTTTCAAAACAAAGG
CACAGAAATCACGCATCGAAGGAATGTTATGTCTGCATTTTTGCTGCCATCTGGACTGCTGGACAATATC
AGACACAAGTGGTATGAGGCCTTC
