>Addgene plasmid #51929 | pcDNA1-GATA6 | addgene partial sequence | sequence record 88258 | CMV-F 5'-CGCAAATGGGCGGTAGGCGTG-3'
AGCTCTCTGGCTAACTAGAGAACCCACTGCTTACTGGCTTATCGAAATTAATACGACTCACTATAGGGAG
ACCCAAGCTTGGTACCGAGCTCGGATCCACTAGTAACGGCCGCCAGTGTGCTGGAATTCTGCAGATATCC
ATCACACTGGCGGCCGCTCGACTTGGGAGGACCTGTTGCTCTTCACTGACCTCGATCAGGCCGCGACCGC
CAGCAAGCTGTTGTGGTCCAGCCGGGGCGCCAAACTGAGCCCCTTCGCGGCCGAGCAGCCGGAGGAAATG
TACCAGACCCTCGCCGCCCTGTCCAGCCAGGGGCCCGCCGCTTACGACGGCGCGCCCGGCGGCTTCGTGC
ACTCCGCAGCGGCGGCGGCCGCTGCCGCCGCGGCAGCCAGCTCCCCGGTCTACGTGCCCACCACGCGCGT
GGGCTCCATGCTGTCCGGCCTGCCCTACCTTCAAGGGGCGGGCAGCGGGCCCAGCAATCACGCGGGCGGA
GCGGGTGCCCACCCAGGCTGGTCCCAGGCCTCCGCCGACAGCCCCCCGTATGGCGGGGGTGGCGCA
